Addgene plasmid #27283: LRP6-m5-pCS2-VSVG
Depositing lab: Xi He. Depositing organization: Boston Children's Hospital. Publication: A mechanism for Wnt coreceptor activation. Tamai K, Zeng X, Liu C, Zhang X, Harada Y, Chang Z, He X. Mol Cell. 2004 Jan 16. 13(1):149-56. 10.1016/S1097-2765(03)00484-2 PubMed 14731402.
Backbone
  Vector backbone: pCS2+
  Backbone size w/o insert (bp): 4095
  Vector type: xenopus injection
Growth in bacteria
  Bacterial resistance: Ampicillin, 100 μg/mL
  Growth temperature: 37°C
  Growth strain: DH5alpha
  Copy number: Unknown
Gene/Insert
  Gene/Insert name: low density lipoprotein receptor-related protein 6 (alt name: LRP6)
  Species: H. sapiens (human)
  Insert size (bp): 5013
  Mutation: Changed S/T of all five PPP(S/T)P motifs to Alanine. 2 of of the 5 sites deviate slightly from the consensus sequence (there is one PPAAP and one CPPAP)
  Entrez Gene: LRP6 (a.k.a. ADCAD2, EVR8, STHAG7)
  Tag / fusion protein: VSVG (N terminal on insert)
  Cloning method: Restriction Enzyme; 5′ cloning site BamHI (not destroyed); 3′ cloning site Xbal (not destroyed)
  Sequencing primers: 5′ SP6
Terms and licenses: Academic/Nonprofit Terms; Industry Terms: Not Available to Industry
Depositor comments: Dominant inhibitor of Wnt function, similar to LRPT-dC
How to cite: LRP6-m5-pCS2-VSVG was a gift from Xi He (Addgene plasmid # 27283 ; http://n2t.net/addgene:27283 ; RRID:Addgene_27283)
