[The description below was written by a language model from this plasmid's Addgene catalogue record.]
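Description:
LRP6-m5-pCS2-VSVG is an expression plasmid built on the pCS2+ backbone and catalogued as a vector for Xenopus injection. It is propagated in E. coli under ampicillin selection; the record lists copy number as unknown and provides no feature table, so individual backbone elements are not documented here. From general knowledge, pCS2+ carries a CMV-derived promoter for expression in vertebrate cells and embryos. It also has an upstream SP6 promoter that allows in vitro transcription of capped mRNA for microinjection. This fits with SP6 being the listed 5′ sequencing primer.

The insert, about 5 kb, was cloned between BamHI and XbaI sites that both remain intact. It encodes human low density lipoprotein receptor-related protein 6 (LRP6), a Wnt coreceptor, with a VSVG epitope tag at the N-terminal end for antibody detection. The "m5" designation refers to mutation of all five PPP(S/T)P motifs, in which the serine or threonine residue of each has been changed to alanine. The record notes that two of the five mutated sites deviate slightly from the consensus. Replacing these residues with alanine removes potential phosphorylation sites.

According to the depositor, the mutant behaves as a dominant inhibitor of Wnt function, comparable to a deletion form of the receptor that the record mentions only by name. The construct is therefore suited to studies of how LRP6 is activated, serving as a signalling-defective or interfering counterpart to wild-type LRP6 in Xenopus embryo assays.
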