>Addgene plasmid #27283 | LRP6-m5-pCS2-VSVG | addgene partial sequence | sequence record 33558 | 27283 with EBV-rev
TAGATGGTCTGCCTCATCCTTCTCTAATAGCTCCCTCCCCCCCTCCAGATCTCAACCAAATTTATATTTA
CATTTTTACGTTGGAGGCAGTCAGAGGAGGAGGGCCCCTCCTCAGGAGGAGTCTGTACAGGGCGCGGGTG
GCGGTGGGTAGAGGTGATGAGAATAGCTCCTCTCTGTGTATGGCGCAGGTGGGCAGCTTTCATAGTTCTC
CTCTGCTGACAAGTATTGCGATCGGGGAGCGGGAGGTGGGGGCACAGGTTCTGAATCATAGTTCAAGTCA
CTGGTATAGCCCTTGGCTGTTGCCACTGAGGTCATTCTCCGACTAGGAGCATAGTCACTGTCACAAACAT
CTGTGCTGCAGGGTGCCGCGGGGGGTGCAAAGTGCCGGTAGCTATATGGCCTGTAGCTGTATGACCTATG
AGTGGAAGGACTGTTTGAAGAATATCCAAATTCCATAGTGTAATGTGATCGCTCTGTGGCTGGCGCTGGT
GGAGGGTTCAAAATTGCAGGGAAGTAAGTGCCTTTGGTGCTTGAAGAACTACTTGATGATGCTCCTGTAA
CATGGGCTCGGTCATAGGGGGGTCCACTGCTTCCCCCCATGATACTGAGGGAGCTGATCATTGATTTACC
TCGAGACATTCCTGGAAGAGATCCTGACAAAGAACTTG
